>Addgene plasmid #240594 | pET21a asyn(14-140) | addgene full sequence | sequence record 481894 | Addgene NGS Result
TGGCGAATGGG
[124 nt withheld, positions 12-135]
C
[91 nt withheld, positions 137-227]
A
[49 nt withheld, positions 229-277]
CCTTTGACGTTGGAGTCCACGTTCTTT
[37 nt withheld, positions 305-341]
ACCCTATCTCGGTCTATTCTTTTGATTTATAAGGGATTTTGCCGATTTCGGCCTATTGGTTAAAAAATGA
GCTGATTTAACAAAAATTTAACGCGAATTTTAACAAAATATTAACGCTTACAATTTAGGTGGCACTTTTC
GGGGAAATGTGCGCGGAACCCCTATTTGTTTATTTTTCTAAATACATTCAAATATGTATCCGCTCATGAG
ACAATAACCCTGATAAATGCTTCAATAATATTGAAAAAGGAAGAGTATGAGTATTCAACATTTCCGTGTC
GCCCTTATTCCCTTTTTTGCGGCATTTTGCCTTCCTGTTTTTGCTCACCCAGAAACGCTGGTGAAAGTAA
AAGATGCTGAAGATCAGTTGGGTGCACGAGTGGGTTACATCGAACTGGATCTCAACAGCGGTAAGATCCT
TGAGAGTTTTCGCCCCGAAGAACGTTTTCCAATGATGAGCACTTTTAAAGTTCTGCTATGTGGCGCGGTA
TTATCCCGTATTGACGCCGGGCAAGAGCAACTCGGTCGCCGCATACACTATTCTCAGAATGACTTGGTTG
AGTACTCACCAGTCACAGAAAAGCATCTTACGGATGGCATGACAGTAAGAGAATTATGCAGTGCTGCCAT
AACCATGAGTGATAACACTGCGGCCAACTTACTTCTGACAACGATCGGAGGACCGAAGGAGCTAACCGCT
TTTTTGCACAACATGGGGGATCATGTAACTCGCCTTGATCGTTGGGAACCGGAGCTGAATGAAGCCATAC
CAAACGACGAGCGTGACACCACGATGCCTGCAGCAATGGCAACAACGTTGCGCAAACTATTAACTGGCGA
ACTACTTACTCTAGCTTCCCGGCAACAATTAATAGACTGGATGGAGGCGGATAAAGTTGCAGGACCACTT
CTGCGCTCGGCCCTTCCGGCTGGCTGGTTTATTGCTGATAAATCTGGAGCCGGTGAGCGTGGGTCTCGCG
GTATCATTGCAGCACTGGGGCCAGATGGTAAGCCCTCCCGTATCGTAGTTATCTACACGACGGGGAGTCA
GGCAACTATGGATGAACGAAATAGACAGATCGCTGAGATAGGTGCCTCACTGATTAAGCATTGGTAACTG
TCAGACCAAGTTTACTCATATATACTTTAGATTGATTTAAAACTTCATTTTTAATTTAAAAGGATCTAGG
TGAAGATCCTTTTTGATAATCTCATGACCAAAATCCCTTAACGTGAGTTTTCGTTCCACTGAGCGTCAGA
CCCCGTAGAAAAGATCAAAGGATCTTCTTGAGATCCTTTTTTTCTGCGCGTAATCTGCTGCTTGCAAACA
AAAAAACCACCGCTACCAGCGGTGGTTTGTTTGCCGGATCAAGAGCTACCAACTCTTTTTCCGAAGGTAA
CTGGCTTCAGCAGAGCGCAGATACCAAATACTGTCCTTCTAGTGTAGCCGTAGTTAGGCCACCACTTCAA
GAACTCTGTAGCACCGCCTACATACCTCGCTCTGCTAATCCTGTTACCAGTGGCTGCTGCCAGTGGCGAT
AAGTCGTGTCTTACCGGGTTGGACTCAAGACGATAGTTACCGGATAAGGCGCAGCGGTCGGGCTGAACGG
GGGGTTCGTGCACACAGCCCAGCTTGGAGCGAACGACCTACACCGAACTGAGATACCTACAGCGTGAGCT
ATGAGAAAGCGCCACGCTTCCCGAAGGGAGAAAGGCGGACAGGTATCCGGTAAGCGGCAGGGTCGGAACA
GGAGAGCGCACGAGGGAGCTTCCAGGGGGAAACGCCTGGTATCTTTATAGTCCTGTCGGGTTTCGCCACC
TCTGACTTGAGCGTCGATTTTTGTGATGCTCGTCAGGGGGGCGGAGCCTATGGAAAAACGCCAGCAACGC
GGCCTTTTTACGGTTCCTGGCCTTTTGCTGGCCTTTTGCTCACATGTTCTTTCCTGCGTTATCCCCTGAT
TCTGTGGATAACCGTATTACCGCCTTTGAGTGAGCTGATACCGCTCGCCGCAGCCGAACGACCGAGCGCA
GCGAGTCAGTGAGCGAGGAAGCGGAAGAGCGCCTGATGCGGTATTTTCTCCTTACGCATCTGTGCGGTAT
TTCACACCGCAATGGTGCACTCTCAGTACAATCTGCTCTGATGCCGCATAGTTAAGCCAGTATACACTCC
GCTATCGCTACGTGACTGGGTCATGGCTGCGCCCCGACACCCGCCAACACCCGCTGACGCGCCCTGACGG
GCTTGTCTGCTCCCGGCATCCGCTTACAGACAAGCTGTGACCGTCTCCGGGAGCTGCATGTGTCAGAGGT
TTTCACCGTCATCACCGAAACGCGCGAGGCAGCTGCGGTAAAGCTCATCAGCGTGGTCGTGAAGCGATTC
ACAGATGTCTGCCTGTTCATCCGCGTCCAGCTCGTTGAGTTTCTCCAGAAGCGTTAATGTCTGGCTTCTG
ATAAAGCGGGCCATGTTAAGGGCGGTTTTTTCCTGTTTGGTCACTGATGCCTCCGTGTAAGGGGGATTTC
TGTTCATGGGGGTAATGATACCGATGAAACGAGAGAGGATGCTCACGATACGGGTTACTGATGATGAACA
TGCCCGGTTACTGGAACGTTGTGAGGGTAAACAACTGGCGGTATGGATGCGGCGGGACCAGAGAAAAATC
ACTCAGGGTCAATGCCAGCGCTTCGTTAATACAGATGTAGGTGTTCCACAGGGTAGCCAGCAGCATCCTG
CGATGCAGATCCGGAACATAATGGTGCAGGGCGCTGACTTCCGCGTTTCCAGACTTTACGAAACACGGAA
ACCGAAGACCATTCATGTTGTTGCTCAGGTCGCAGACGTTTTGCAGCAGCAGTCGCTTCACGTTCGCTCG
CGTATCGGTGATTCATTCTGCTAACCAGTAAGGCAACCCCGCCAGCCTAGCCGGGTCCTCAACGACAGGA
GCACGATCATGCGCACCCGTGGGGCCGCCATGCCGGCGATAATGGCCTGCTTCTCGCCGAAACGTTTGGT
GGCGGGACCAGTGACGAAGGCTTGAGCGAGGGCGTGCAAGATTCCGAATACCGCAAGCGACAGGCCGATC
ATCGTCGCGCTCCAGCGAAAGCGGTCCTCGCCGAAAATGACCCAGAGCGCTGCCGGCACCTGTCCTACGA
GTTGCATGATAAAGAAGACAGTCATAAGTGCGGCGACGATAGTCATGCCCCGCGCCCACCGGAAGGAGCT
GACTGGGTTGAAGGCTCTCAAGGGCATCGGTCGAGATCCCGGTGCCTAATGAGTGAGCTAACTTACATTA
ATTGCGTTGCGCTCACTGCCCGCTTTCCAGTCGGGAAACCTGTCGTGCCAGCTGCATTAATGAATCGGCC
AACGCGCGGGGAGAGGCGGTTTGCGTATTGGGCGCCAGGGTGGTTTTTCTTTTCACCAGTGAGACGGGCA
ACAGCTGATTGCCCTTCACCGCCTGGCCCTGAGAGAGTTGCAGCAAGCGGTCCACGCTGGTTTGCCCCAG
CAGGCGAAAATCCTGTTTGATGGTGGTTAACGGCGGGATATAACATGAGCTGTCTTCGGTATCGTCGTAT
CCCACTACCGAGATATCCGCACCAACGCGCAGCCCGGACTCGGTAATGGCGCGCATTGCGCCCAGCGCCA
TCTGATCGTTGGCAACCAGCATCGCAGTGGGAACGATGCCCTCATTCAGCATTTGCATGGTTTGTTGAAA
ACCGGACATGGCACTCCAGTCGCCTTCCCGTTCCGCTATCGGCTGAATTTGATTGCGAGTGAGATATTTA
TGCCAGCCAGCCAGACGCAGACGCGCCGAGACAGAACTTAATGGGCCCGCTAACAGCGCGATTTGCTGGT
GACCCAATGCGACCAGATGCTCCACGCCCAGTCGCGTACCGTCTTCATGGGAGAAAATAATACTGTTGAT
GGGTGTCTGGTCAGAGACATCAAGAAATAACGCCGGAACATTAGTGCAGGCAGCTTCCACAGCAATGGCA
TCCTGGTCATCCAGCGGATAGTTAATGATCAGCCCACTGACGCGTTGCGCGAGAAGATTGTGCACCGCCG
CTTTACAGGCTTCGACGCCGCTTCGTTCTACCATCGACACCACCACGCTGGCACCCAGTTGATCGGCGCG
AGATTTAATCGCCGCGACAATTTGCGACGGCGCGTGCAGGGCCAGACTGGAGGTGGCAACGCCAATCAGC
AACGACTGTTTGCCCGCCAGTTGTTGTGCCACGCGGTTGGGAATGTAATTCAGCTCCGCCATCGCCGCTT
CCACTTTTTCCCGCGTTTTCGCAGAAACGTGGCTGGCCTGGTTCACCACGCGGGAAACGGTCTGATAAGA
GACACCGGCATACTCTGCGACATCGTATAACGTTACTGGTTTCACATTCACCACCCTGAATTGACTCTCT
TCCGGGCGCTATCATGCCATACCGCGAAAGGTTTTGCGCCATTCGATGGTGTCCGGGATCTCGACGCTCT
CCCTTATGCGACTCCTGCATTAGGAAGCAGCCCAGTAGTAGGTTGAGGCCGTTGAGCACCGCCGCCGCAA
GGAATGGTGCATGCAAGGAGATGGCGCCCAACAGTCCCCCGGCCACGGGGCCTGCCACCATACCCACGCC
GAAACAAGCGCTCATGAGCCCGAAGTGGCGAGCCCGATCTTCCCCATCGGTGATGTCGGCGATATAGGCG
CCAGCAACCGCACCTGTGGCGCCGGTGATGCCGGCCACGATGCGTCCGGCGTAGAGGATCGAGATCTCGA
TCCCGCGAAATTAATACGACTCACTATAGGGGAATTGTGAGCGGATAACAATTCCCCTCTAGAAATAATT
TTGTTTAACTTTAAGAAGGAGATATACATATGCATCACCATCATCACCACGAAAACTTATATTTCCAAGG
AGTTGTGGCTGCTGCTGAGAAAACCAAACAGGGTGTGGCAGAAGCAGCAGGAAAGACAAAAGAG
[192 nt withheld, positions 5306-5497]
TTGGGCAAGAATGAAGAAGGAGCCCCACAGGAAGGAATTCTGGAAGATATGCCTGTGGATCCTGACAATG
AGGCTTATGAAATGCCTTCTGAGGAAGGGTATCAAGACTATGAACCTGAAGCCTAACTCGAGCACCACCA
CCACCACCACTGAGATCCGGCTGCTAACAAAGCCCGAAAGGAAGCTGAGTTGGCTGCTGCCACCGCTGAG
CAATAACTAGCATAACCCCTTGGGGCCTCTAAACGGGTCTTGAGGGGTTTTTTGCTGAAAGGAGGAACTA
TATCCGGAT
Features (pLannotate 1.2.2; 19 found; start..end, strand, type, name):
     12..440     +  rep_origin     f1 ori (sequence partly withheld): f1 bacteriophage origin of replication; arrow indicates direction of (+) strand synthesis
    493..597     +  promoter       AmpR promoter: bla
    598..1458    +  CDS            AmpR: β-lactamase; bla; confers resistance to ampicillin, carbenicillin, and related antibiotics
   1629..2217    +  rep_origin     ori: high-copy-number ColE1/pMB1/pBR322/pUC origin of replication
   2403..2542    -  misc_feature   bom: basis of mobility region from pBR322
   2644..2835    -  CDS            rop: Rop protein, which maintains plasmids at low copy number; rop
   2852..3232    +  CDS            YPB1_ECOLX: Protein predicted: Swiss-Prot protein existence level 4. From Escherichia coli.
   3304..3595    -  CDS            TcR (fragment): tetracycline efflux protein; tet; confers resistance to tetracycline
   3610..3631    -  protein_bind   CAP binding site: CAP binding activates transcription in the presence of cAMP. E. coli catabolite activator protein
   3644..4726    -  CDS            lacI: lac repressor; lacI; The lac repressor binds to the lac operator to inhibit transcription in E. coli. This inhibition can be relieved by adding lactose or isopropyl-β-D-thiogalactopyranoside (IPTG).
   4727..4804    -  promoter       lacI promoter: lacI
   4812..5091    -  CDS            TcR (fragment): tetracycline efflux protein; tet; confers resistance to tetracycline
   5113..5131    +  promoter       T7 promoter: promoter for bacteriophage T7 RNA polymerase
   5132..5156    +  protein_bind   lac operator: The lac repressor binds to the lac operator to inhibit transcription in E. coli. This inhibition can be relieved by adding lactose or isopropyl-β-D-thiogalactopyranoside (IPTG). lac repressor encoded by lacI
   5171..5193    +  RBS            RBS: efficient ribosome binding site from bacteriophage T7 gene 10 (Olins and Rangwala, 1989)
   5237..5620    +  CDS            SNCA (fragment) (sequence partly withheld): SYUA_HUMAN - Also known as NACP, PARK1. Experimental evidence at protein level: Swiss-Prot protein existence level 1. Neuronal protein that plays several roles in synaptic activity such as regulation of synaptic vesicle trafficking and subsequent neurotransmitter release. Participates as a monomer in synaptic vesicle exocytosis by enhancing vesicle priming, fusion and dilation of exocytotic fusion pores (PubMed:28288128, PubMed:30404828). Mechanistically, acts by increasing local Ca(2+) release from microdomains which is essential for the enhancement of ATP-induced exocytosis (PubMed:30404828)
   5630..5647    +  CDS            9xHis (fragment): 9xHis affinity tag
   5657..5706    +  CDS            SET1 (fragment): solubility-enhancement tag derived from T7 phage gene 10B
   5714..5761    +  terminator     T7 terminator: transcription terminator for bacteriophage T7 RNA polymerase
