[The description below was written by a language model from this plasmid's Addgene catalogue record and pLannotate feature annotations shown in this document.]
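Description:
pET21a asyn(14-140) is a bacterial expression plasmid for overproducing an N-terminally truncated form of human alpha-synuclein (SNCA) that comprises residues 14–140 only. It is built on the pET21a backbone. It replicates in E. coli from a pBR322-type ColE1 origin accompanied by the bom region and the rop gene, which keeps copy number low, in line with the catalogue's low-copy designation. Selection is by ampicillin through the bla β-lactamase gene under its own promoter. An f1 phage origin is also present, along with short tetracycline-resistance gene fragments that are non-functional remnants of the pBR322 lineage.

The expression cassette follows the standard pET design. A T7 promoter is followed directly by a lac operator, the T7 gene 10 ribosome binding site, the SNCA fragment and a T7 terminator. The plasmid-borne lacI gene supplies lac repressor, so transcription stays off until IPTG is added in a host that provides T7 RNA polymerase.

The record is not consistent about the tag. The catalogue lists a 6xHis tag at the N terminus of the insert, whereas the only His-coding stretch in the feature table (six codons long) lies just downstream of the SNCA sequence, where pET21a carries its vector-encoded C-terminal His tag. There is a roughly 40-nt unannotated gap between the ribosome binding site and the SNCA fragment. From the annotation alone it is unclear whether an N-terminal tag is present or whether the downstream His sequence is translated in frame, so this should be checked against the sequence.

The stated purpose is overexpression of the truncated protein, and the associated publication concerns how the alpha-synuclein N terminus influences fibril formation.
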