Addgene plasmid #240594: pET21a asyn(14-140)
Purpose: Overexpress truncated alpha-Synuclein protein
Depositing lab: Jennifer Lee. Depositing organization: National Heart, Lung, and Blood Institute (NHLBI). Publication: The N terminus of alpha-synuclein dictates fibril formation. McGlinchey RP, Ni X, Shadish JA, Jiang J, Lee JC. Proc Natl Acad Sci U S A. 2021 Aug 31;118(35):e2023487118. doi: 10.1073/pnas.2023487118. PubMed 34452994.
Backbone
  Vector backbone: pET21a
  Vector type: Bacterial Expression
Growth in bacteria
  Bacterial resistance: Ampicillin, 100 μg/mL
  Growth temperature: 37°C
  Growth strain: DH5alpha
  Copy number: Low Copy
Gene/Insert
  Gene/Insert name: aSyn
  Species: H. sapiens (human)
  Mutation: aa 14-140 only
  Entrez Gene: SNCA (a.k.a. NACP, PARK1, PARK4, PD1)
  Promoter: T7
  Tag / fusion protein: 6xHis (N terminal on insert)
  Cloning method: Restriction Enzyme; 5′ cloning site unknown (unknown if destroyed)
  Sequencing primers: 5′ T7 fwd
Terms and licenses: Academic/Nonprofit Terms; Industry Terms: Not Available to Industry
How to cite: pET21a asyn(14-140) was a gift from Jennifer Lee (Addgene plasmid # 240594 ; http://n2t.net/addgene:240594 ; RRID:Addgene_240594)
